Addgene plasmid #104292: pHH0103 DiGeorge WW domain
Purpose: Bacterial expression of WW domain from DiGeorge
Depositing lab: Sachdev Sidhu & Marius Sudol. Depositing organization: University of Toronto.
Backbone
  Vector backbone: pHH0103
  Vector type: Bacterial Expression
Growth in bacteria
  Bacterial resistance: Ampicillin, 100 μg/mL
  Growth temperature: 37°C
  Growth strain: DH5alpha
  Copy number: Unknown
Gene/Insert
  Gene/Insert name: DiGeorge WW domain
  Species: H. sapiens (human)
  Insert size (bp): 183
  Mutation: codon optimized for expression in bacteria
  Entrez Gene: DGCR8 (a.k.a. C22orf12, DGCRK6, Gy1, pasha)
  Promoter: tac
  Tag / fusion protein: GST (N terminal on backbone)
  Cloning method: Restriction Enzyme; 5′ cloning site SfiI (unknown if destroyed); 3′ cloning site NotI (unknown if destroyed)
  Sequencing primers: 5′ pGEX-5'
Terms and licenses: Academic/Nonprofit Terms; Industry Terms: Not Available to Industry
Depositor comments: Amino acid sequence: Linker - ENLYFQGRRASV(gagctc) and WW domain - PTEPLPDGWIMTFHNSGVPVYLHRESRVVTWSRPYFLGR
How to cite: pHH0103 DiGeorge WW domain was a gift from Sachdev Sidhu & Marius Sudol (Addgene plasmid # 104292 ; http://n2t.net/addgene:104292 ; RRID:Addgene_104292)
