[The description below was written by a language model from this plasmid's Addgene catalogue record and pLannotate feature annotations shown in this document.]
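Description:
pHH0103 DiGeorge WW domain is a bacterial expression plasmid of about 6.9 kb that produces the WW domain of human DGCR8 (the DiGeorge syndrome critical region 8 protein, a microprocessor component in microRNA biogenesis) as a GST fusion in E. coli. The insert is recorded as 183 bp, codon optimized for bacterial expression, and cloned between SfiI and NotI sites of the pHH0103 backbone. Transcription is driven by the hybrid tac promoter with an adjacent lac operator, and the plasmid carries its own lacI gene under the lacIq promoter, so expression is repressed until induced with IPTG. The annotated reading frame begins with a 6xHis tag, followed by Schistosoma japonicum glutathione S-transferase and then the DGCR8 fragment. The depositor notes a linker between GST and the domain; its sequence includes what appears to be a TEV protease recognition motif, which would allow the tags to be removed. A bacteriophage fd terminator lies immediately downstream of the insert.

Propagation relies on a ColE1/pMB1-type origin with ampicillin selection through the β-lactamase gene. The copy number is recorded as unknown. An f1 origin is also present, interrupting a fragmentary rop gene. The feature table also shows M13 gene III fragments, a short tetracycline resistance remnant and a pBR322 bom site. These suggest that the backbone derives from a phagemid-type vector, and since the gene III fragments sit after the terminator, they are probably not part of the expressed product. The dual His and GST tags suit affinity purification of the isolated domain. The record states no purpose beyond bacterial expression, though purified domains of this kind are generally used for binding or ligand-specificity studies.
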