Features (pLannotate 1.2.2; 21 found; start..end, strand, type, name):
      1..29      +  promoter       tac promoter: strong E. coli promoter; hybrid between the trp and lac UV5 promoters
     37..53      +  protein_bind   lac operator: The lac repressor binds to the lac operator to inhibit transcription in E. coli. This inhibition can be relieved by adding lactose or isopropyl-β-D-thiogalactopyranoside (IPTG). lac repressor encoded by lacI
    138..155     +  CDS            6xHis: 6xHis affinity tag
    171..824     +  CDS            GST26_SCHJA: Experimental evidence at protein level: Swiss-Prot protein existence level 1. GST isoenzymes appear to play a central role in the parasite detoxification system. Other functions are also suspected including a role in increasing the solubility of haematin in the parasite gut. From Schistosoma japonicum (Blood fluke).
    948..1061    +  CDS            DGCR8 (fragment): DGCR8_HUMAN - Also known as C22orf12, DGCRK6. Experimental evidence at protein level: Swiss-Prot protein existence level 1. Component of the microprocessor complex that acts as a RNA- and heme-binding protein that is involved in the initial step of microRNA (miRNA) biogenesis. Component of the microprocessor complex that is required to process primary miRNA transcripts (pri-miRNAs) to release precursor miRNA (pre-miRNA) in the nucleus. Within the microprocessor complex, DGCR8 function as a molecular anchor necessary for the recognition of pri-miRNA at dsRNA-ssRNA junction and directs DROSHA to
   1083..1130    +  terminator     fd terminator (sequence withheld): central terminator from bacteriophage fd (Otsuka and Kunisawa, 1982)
   1135..1347    +  CDS            M13 gene III (fragment) (sequence partly withheld): pIII; III; minor coat protein
   1362..1832    +  CDS            M13 gene III (fragment) (sequence partly withheld): pIII; III; minor coat protein
   1854..1924    +  CDS            TcR (fragment): tetracycline efflux protein; tet; confers resistance to tetracycline
   2166..2546    -  CDS            YPB1_ECOLX: Protein predicted: Swiss-Prot protein existence level 4. From Escherichia coli.
   2563..2714    +  CDS            rop (fragment): Rop protein, which maintains plasmids at low copy number; rop
   2750..3178    -  rep_origin     f1 ori (sequence partly withheld): f1 bacteriophage origin of replication; arrow indicates direction of (+) strand synthesis
   3187..3226    +  CDS            rop (fragment): Rop protein, which maintains plasmids at low copy number; rop
   3328..3468    +  misc_feature   bom: basis of mobility region from pBR322
   3654..4241    -  rep_origin     ori: high-copy-number ColE1/pMB1/pBR322/pUC origin of replication
   4412..5272    -  CDS            AmpR: β-lactamase; bla; confers resistance to ampicillin, carbenicillin, and related antibiotics
   5273..5377    -  promoter       AmpR promoter: bla
   5486..5563    +  promoter       lacIq promoter: lacI (mutant); In the lacIq allele, a single base change in the promoter boosts expression of the lacI gene about 10-fold.
   5564..6646    +  CDS            lacI: lac repressor; lacI; The lac repressor binds to the lac operator to inhibit transcription in E. coli. This inhibition can be relieved by adding lactose or isopropyl-β-D-thiogalactopyranoside (IPTG).
   6659..6680    +  protein_bind   CAP binding site: CAP binding activates transcription in the presence of cAMP. E. coli catabolite activator protein
   6699..6716    +  promoter       tet promoter (fragment): E. coli promoter for tetracycline efflux protein gene
>Addgene plasmid #104292 | pHH0103 DiGeorge WW domain | addgene full sequence | sequence record 203763 | Addgene NGS Result
TTGACAATTAATCATCGGCTCGTATAATGTGTGGAATTGTGAGCGGATAACAATTTCACACAGGAAACAG
CCAGTCCGTTTAGGTGTTTTCACGAGCACTTCACCAACAAGGACCATAGATTATGAAAATCGAAGAACAC
CATCACCATCACCATTCCAGCGGTAAGCTTATGTCCCCTATACTAGGTTATTGGAAAATTAAGGGCCTTG
TGCAACCCACTCGACTTCTTTTGGAATATCTTGAAGAAAAATATGAAGAGCATTTGTATGAGCGCGATGA
AGGTGATAAATGGCGAAACAAAAAGTTTGAATTGGGTTTGGAGTTTCCCAATCTTCCTTATTATATTGAT
GGTGATGTTAAATTAACACAGTCTATGGCCATCATACGTTATATAGCTGACAAGCACAACATGTTGGGTG
GTTGTCCAAAAGAGCGTGCAGAGATTTCAATGCTTGAAGGAGCGGTTTTGGATATTAGATACGGTGTTTC
GAGAATTGCATATAGTAAAGACTTTGAAACTCTCAAAGTTGATTTTCTTAGCAAGCTACCTGAAATGCTG
AAAATGTTCGAAGATCGTTTATGTCATAAAACATATTTAAATGGTGATCATGTAACCCATCCTGACTTCA
TGTTGTATGACGCTCTTGATGTTGTTTTATACATGGACCCAATGTGCCTGGATGCGTTCCCAAAATTAGT
TTGTTTTAAAAAACGTATTGAAGCTATCCCACAAATTGATAAGTACTTGAAATCCAGCAAGTATATAGCA
TGGCCTTTGCAGGGCTGGCAAGCCACGTTTGGTGGTGGCGACCATCCTCCAAAATCGGATCTGGAAGTTC
TGTTCCAGGGGCCCCTGTCCAGCGGTCTGGTTCCGCGTGGTTCCGGTACCGCGGCCCAGCCGGCCGAAAA
TCTGTACTTCCAAGGTCGTCGTGCCTCTGTGGAGCTCCCGACCGAACCGCTGCCGGATGGTTGGATCATG
ACGTTTCATAACTCTGGTGTCCCGGTGTATCTGCATCGTGAATCTCGTGTTGTTACCTGGAGCCGTCCGT
ATTTTCTGGGCCGCTAGGCGGCCGCATA
[142 nt withheld, positions 1079-1220]
C
[98 nt withheld, positions 1222-1319]
AGTTTGTACTGGTGACGAAACTCAGTGTCTAGCTAGAGTGGC
[149 nt withheld, positions 1362-1510]
T
[41 nt withheld, positions 1512-1552]
T
[62 nt withheld, positions 1554-1615]
A
[35 nt withheld, positions 1617-1651]
CCTCCCTCAATCGGTTGAATGTCGCCCTTTTGTCTTTGGCGCTGGTAAACCATATGAA
[86 nt withheld, positions 1710-1795]
T
[54 nt withheld, positions 1797-1850]
CTAGCGCCGCCCTATACCTTGTCTGCCTCCCCGCGTTGCGTCGCGGTGCATGGAGCCGGGCCACCTCGAC
CTGAATGGAAGCCGGCGGCACCTCGCTAACGGATTCACCACTCCAAGAATTGGAGCCAATCAATTCTTGC
GGAGAACTGTGAATGCGCAAACCAACCCTTGGCAGAACATATCCATCGCGTCCGCCATCTCCAGCAGCCG
CACGCGGCGCATCTCGGGCAGCGTTGGGTCCTGGCCACGGGTGCGCATGATCGTGCTCCTGTCGTTGAGG
ACCCGGCTAGGCTGGCGGGGTTGCCTTACTGGTTAGCAGAATGAATCACCGATACGCGAGCGAACGTGAA
GCGACTGCTGCTGCAAAACGTCTGCGACCTGAGCAACAACATGAATGGTCTTCGGTTTCCGTGTTTCGTA
AAGTCTGGAAACGCGGAAGTCAGCGCCCTGCACCATTATGTTCCGGATCTGCATCGCAGGATGCTGCTGG
CTACCCTGTGGAACACCTACATCTGTATTAACGAAGCGCTGGCATTGACCCTGAGTGATTTTTCTCTGGT
CCCGCCGCATCCATACCGCCAGTTGTTTACCCTCACAACGTTCCAGTAACCGGGCATGTTCATCATCAGT
AACCCGTATCGTGAGCATCCTCTCTCGTTTCATCGGTATCATTACCCCCATGAACAGAAATCCCCCTTAC
ACGGAGGCATCAGTGACCAAACAGGAAAAAACCGCCCTTAACATGGCCCGCTTTATCAGAAGCCAGACAT
TAACGCTTCTGGAGAAACTCAACGAGCTGGACGCGGATGAACAGGCAGACATCTGTGAATCGCTTCACGA
CCACGCTGATGAGCTTTACCGCAGGATCCGCGAAATTGTAAGCGTTAATATTTTGTTAAAATTCGCGTTA
AATTTTTGTTAAATCAGCTCATTTTTTAACCAATAGGCCGAAATCGGCAAAATCCCTTATAAATCAAAAG
AATAGACCGAGATAGGGT
[37 nt withheld, positions 2849-2885]
AAAGAACGTGGACTCCAACGTCAAAGG
[49 nt withheld, positions 2913-2961]
T
[91 nt withheld, positions 2963-3053]
G
[124 nt withheld, positions 3055-3178]
CGCGGATCCTGCCTCGCGCGTTTCGGTGATGACGGTGAAAACCTCTGACACATGCAGCTCCCGGAGACGG
TCACAGCTTGTCTGTAAGCGGATGCCGGGAGCAGACAAGCCCGTCAGGGCGCGTCAGCGGGTGTTGGCGG
GTGTCGGGGCGCAGCCATGACCCAGTCACGTAGCGATAGCGGAGTGTATACTGGCTTAACTATGCGGCAT
CAGAGCAGATTGTACTGAGAGTGCACCATATGCGGTGTGAAATACCGCACAGATGCGTAAGGAGAAAATA
CCGCATCAGGCGCTCTTCCGCTTCCTCGCTCACTGACTCGCTGCGCTCGGTCGTTCGGCTGCGGCGAGCG
GTATCAGCTCACTCAAAGGCGGTAATACGGTTATCCACAGAATCAGGGGATAACGCAGGAAAGAACATGT
GAGCAAAAGGCCAGCAAAAGGCCAGGAACCGTAAAAAGGCCGCGTTGCTGGCGTTTTTCCATAGGCTCCG
CCCCCCTGACGAGCATCACAAAAATCGACGCTCAAGTCAGAGGTGGCGAAACCCGACAGGACTATAAAGA
TACCAGGGTTTCCCCCTGGAAGCTCCCTCGTGCGCTCTCCTGTTCCGACCCTGCCGCTTACCGGATACCT
GTCCGCCTTTCTCCCTTCGGGAAGCGTGGCGCTTTCTCATAGCTCACGCTGTAGGTATCTCAGTTCGGTG
TAGGTCGTTCGCTCCAAGCTGGGCTGTGTGCACGAACCCCCCGTTCAGCCCGACCGCTGCGCCTTATCCG
GTAACTATCGTCTTGAGTCCAACCCGGTAAGACACGACTTATCGCCACTGGCAGCAGCCACTGGTAACAG
GATTAGCAGAGCGAGGTATGTAGGCGGTGCTACAGAGTTCTTGAAGTGGTGGCCTAACTACGGCTACACT
AGAAGGACAGTATTTGGTATCTGCGCTCTGCTGAAGCCAGTTACCTTCGGAAAAAGAGTTGGTAGCTCTT
GATCCGGCAAACAAACCACCGCTGGTAGCGGTGGTTTTTTTGTTTGCAAGCAGCAGATTACGCGCAGAAA
AAAAGGATCTCAAGAAGATCCTTTGATCTTTTCTACGGGGTCTGACGCTCAGTGGAACGAAAACTCACGT
TAAGGGATTTTGGTCATGAGATTATCAAAAAGGATCTTCACCTAGATCCTTTTAAATTAAAAATGAAGTT
TTAAATCAATCTAAAGTATATATGAGTAAACTTGGTCTGACAGTTACCAATGCTTAATCAGTGAGGCACC
TATCTCAGCGATCTGTCTATTTCGTTCATCCATAGTTGCCTGACTCCCCGTCGTGTAGATAACTACGATA
CGGGAGGGCTTACCATCTGGCCCCAGTGCTGCAATGATACCGCGAGACCCACGCTCACCGGCTCCAGATT
TATCAGCAATAAACCAGCCAGCCGGAAGGGCCGAGCGCAGAAGTGGTCCTGCAACTTTATCCGCCTCCAT
CCAGTCTATTAATTGTTGCCGGGAAGCTAGAGTAAGTAGTTCGCCAGTTAATAGTTTGCGCAACGTTGTT
GCCATTGCTGCAGGCATCGTGGTGTCACGCTCGTCGTTTGGTATGGCTTCATTCAGCTCCGGTTCCCAAC
GATCAAGGCGAGTTACATGATCCCCCATGTTGTGCAAAAAAGCGGTTAGCTCCTTCGGTCCTCCGATCGT
TGTCAGAAGTAAGTTGGCCGCAGTGTTATCACTCATGGTTATGGCAGCACTGCATAATTCTCTTACTGTC
ATGCCATCCGTAAGATGCTTTTCTGTGACTGGTGAGTACTCAACCAAGTCATTCTGAGAATAGTGTATGC
GGCGACCGAGTTGCTCTTGCCCGGCGTCAACACGGGATAATACCGCGCCACATAGCAGAACTTTAAAAGT
GCTCATCATTGGAAAACGTTCTTCGGGGCGAAAACTCTCAAGGATCTTACCGCTGTTGAGATCCAGTTCG
ATGTAACCCACTCGTGCACCCAACTGATCTTCAGCATCTTTTACTTTCACCAGCGTTTCTGGGTGAGCAA
AAACAGGAAGGCAAAATGCCGCAAAAAAGGGAATAAGGGCGACACGGAAATGTTGAATACTCATACTCTT
CCTTTTTCAATATTATTGAAGCATTTATCAGGGTTATTGTCTCATGAGCGGATACATATTTGAATGTATT
TAGAAAAATAAACAAATAGGGGTTCCGCGCACATTTCCCCGAAAAGTGCCACCTGACGTCTAAGAAACCA
TTATTATCATGACATTAACCTATAAAAATAGGCGTATCACGAGGCCCTTTCGTCTTCAAGAATTCCCGAC
ACCATCGAATGGTGCAAAACCTTTCGCGGTATGGCATGATAGCGCCCGGAAGAGAGTCAATTCAGGGTGG
TGAATGTGAAACCAGTAACGTTATACGATGTCGCAGAGTATGCCGGTGTCTCTTATCAGACCGTTTCCCG
CGTGGTGAACCAGGCCAGCCACGTTTCTGCGAAAACGCGGGAAAAAGTGGAAGCGGCGATGGCGGAGCTG
AATTACATTCCCAACCGCGTGGCACAACAACTGGCGGGCAAACAGTCGTTGCTGATTGGCGTTGCCACCT
CCAGTCTGGCCCTGCACGCGCCGTCGCAAATTGTCGCGGCGATTAAATCTCGCGCCGATCAACTGGGTGC
CAGCGTGGTGGTGTCGATGGTAGAACGAAGCGGCGTCGAAGCCTGTAAAGCGGCGGTGCACAATCTTCTC
GCGCAACGCGTCAGTGGGCTGATCATTAACTATCCGCTGGATGACCAGGATGCCATTGCTGTGGAAGCTG
CCTGCACTAATGTTCCGGCGTTATTTCTTGATGTCTCTGACCAGACACCCATCAACAGTATTATTTTCTC
CCATGAAGACGGTACGCGACTGGGCGTGGAGCATCTGGTCGCATTGGGTCACCAGCAAATCGCGCTGTTA
GCGGGCCCATTAAGTTCTGTCTCGGCGCGTCTGCGTCTGGCTGGCTGGCATAAATATCTCACTCGCAATC
AAATTCAGCCGATAGCGGAACGGGAAGGCGACTGGAGTGCCATGTCCGGTTTTCAACAAACCATGCAAAT
GCTGAATGAGGGCATCGTTCCCACTGCGATGCTGGTTGCCAACGATCAGATGGCGCTGGGCGCAATGCGC
GCCATTACCGAGTCCGGGCTGCGCGTTGGTGCGGATATCTCGGTAGTGGGATACGACGATACCGAAGACA
GCTCATGTTATATCCCGCCGTTAACCACCATCAAACAGGATTTTCGCCTGCTGGGGCAAACCAGCGTGGA
CCGCTTGCTGCAACTCTCTCAGGGCCAGGCGGTGAAGGGCAATCAGCTGTTGCCCGTCTCACTGGTGAAA
AGAAAAACCACCCTGGCGCCCAATACGCAAACCGCCTCTCCCCGCGCGTTGGCCGATTCATTAATGCAGC
TGGCACGACAGGTTTCCCGACTGGAAAGCGGGCAGTGAGCGCAACGCAATTAATGTAAGTTAGCTCACTC
ATTAGGCACAATTCTCATGTTTGACAGCTTATCATCGACTGCACGGTGCACCAATGCTTCTGGCGTCAGG
CAGCCATCGGAAGCTGTGGTATGGCTGTGCAGGTCGTAAATCACTGCATAATTCGTGTCGCTCAAGGCGC
ACTCCCGTTCTGGATAATGTTTTTTGCGCCGACATCATAACGGTTCTGGCAAATATTCTGAAATGAGCTG
