>Addgene plasmid #104292 | pHH0103 DiGeorge WW domain | depositor partial sequence | sequence record 197444 | WW domain with linker
GGCCCAGCCGGCCGAAAATCTGTACTTCCAAGGTCGTCGTGCCTCTGTGGAGCTCCCGACCGAACCGCTG
CCGGATGGTTGGATCATGACGTTTCATAACTCTGGTGTCCCGGTGTATCTGCATCGTGAATCTCGTGTTG
TTACCTGGAGCCGTCCGTATTTTCTGGGCCGCTAGGCGGCCGC
